Addgene plasmid #49242: pIRES2-EGFP-p53 WT
Purpose: expresses human wt p53 and EGFP in mammalian cells
Depositing lab: Dylan Taatjes. Depositing organization: University of Colorado, Boulder. Publication: The human DeltaNp53 isoform triggers metabolic and gene expression changes that activate mTOR and alter mitochondrial function. Lin SC, Karoly ED, Taatjes DJ. Aging Cell. 2013 Oct;12(5):863-72. doi: 10.1111/acel.12108. Epub 2013 Jun 25. PubMed 23734707.
Backbone
  Vector backbone: pIRES2-EGFP
  Backbone manufacturer: clonetch
  Backbone size w/o insert (bp): 5300
  Vector type: Mammalian Expression
  Selectable markers: Neomycin (select with G418)
Growth in bacteria
  Bacterial resistance: Kanamycin, 50 μg/mL
  Growth temperature: 37°C
  Growth strain: DH5alpha
  Copy number: Low Copy
Gene/Insert
  Gene/Insert name: p53 (alt name: tumor protein p53)
  Species: H. sapiens (human)
  Entrez Gene: TP53 (a.k.a. BCC7, BMFS5, LFS1, P53, TRP53)
  Promoter: CMV
  Tag / fusion protein: IRES-EGFP (C terminal on backbone)
  Cloning method: Restriction Enzyme; 5′ cloning site NheI (not destroyed); 3′ cloning site KpnI (not destroyed)
  Sequencing primers: 5′ CMV-F
Terms and licenses: Academic/Nonprofit Terms; Industry Terms: Not Available to Industry
How to cite: pIRES2-EGFP-p53 WT was a gift from Dylan Taatjes (Addgene plasmid # 49242 ; http://n2t.net/addgene:49242 ; RRID:Addgene_49242)
