[The description below was written by a language model from this plasmid's Addgene catalogue record and pLannotate feature annotations shown in this document.]
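Description:
pIRES2-EGFP-p53 WT is a mammalian expression plasmid built on the commercial pIRES2-EGFP backbone, carrying the wild-type human TP53 coding sequence cloned between the NheI and KpnI sites of the multiple cloning site. The human cytomegalovirus immediate-early enhancer and promoter drive a single bicistronic transcript: the p53 open reading frame comes first, followed by the encephalomyocarditis virus internal ribosome entry site and then EGFP, with an SV40 polyadenylation signal terminating the message. Although the catalogue lists IRES-EGFP under tags, the IRES allows ribosomes to initiate independently on the downstream cistron, so p53 and EGFP are made as separate proteins rather than as a fusion. Green fluorescence therefore marks cells that express the p53 transcript without altering the p53 protein itself.

Propagation in E. coli relies on a ColE1/pUC-type origin. The feature annotation calls this origin high-copy, whereas the catalogue entry lists the plasmid as low copy. An f1 origin is also present for single-stranded DNA production. A single Tn5 aminoglycoside phosphotransferase gene (NeoR/KanR) serves both hosts: a bacterial bla-type promoter gives kanamycin resistance in bacteria, and the adjacent SV40 enhancer/early promoter, together with an HSV TK polyadenylation signal, gives G418 resistance for selecting stable mammalian transfectants. Short annotated fragments of SV40 large T antigen, ble and a bGH poly(A) signal look like backbone remnants or incidental matches rather than functional parts.

Two sequence records of about 6.45 kb differ by only a few bases and show the same feature layout. The construct is used to express wild-type p53 in mammalian cells while tracking or sorting transfected cells by EGFP. The associated publication studied the ΔNp53 isoform, so it likely served as a wild-type comparator, though the record does not say so.
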