Features (pLannotate 1.2.2; 16 found; start..end, strand, type, name):
     61..364     +  enhancer       CMV enhancer: human cytomegalovirus immediate early enhancer
    365..568     +  promoter       CMV promoter: human cytomegalovirus (CMV) immediate early promoter
    591..612     +  misc_feature   MCS (fragment): multiple cloning site
    613..1791    +  CDS            TP53 (sequence withheld): P53_HUMAN - Also known as P53. Experimental evidence at protein level: Swiss-Prot protein existence level 1. Acts as a tumor suppressor in many tumor types; induces growth arrest or apoptosis depending on the physiological circumstances and cell type. Involved in cell cycle regulation as a trans-activator that acts to negatively regulate cell division by controlling a set of genes required for this process. One of the activated genes is an inhibitor of cyclin-dependent kinases. Apoptosis induction seems to be mediated either by stimulation of BAX and FAS antigen expression, or by repression of
   1809..2395    +  misc_feature   IRES2: internal ribosome entry site (IRES) of the encephalomyocarditis virus (EMCV)
   2396..3115    +  CDS            EGFP: the original enhanced GFP (Yang et al., 1996) mammalian codon-optimized
   3132..3215    +  CDS            large T antigen (fragment): large T antigen from SV40 (simian virus 40)
   3238..3359    +  polyA_signal   SV40 poly(A) signal: SV40 polyadenylation signal
   3393..3821    -  rep_origin     f1 ori (sequence partly withheld): f1 bacteriophage origin of replication; arrow indicates direction of (+) strand synthesis
   3848..3952    +  promoter       AmpR promoter: bla
   3954..4311    +  promoter       SV40 promoter: SV40 enhancer and early promoter
   4346..5140    +  CDS            NeoR/KanR: aminoglycoside phosphotransferase from Tn5; aph(3')-II (or nptII); confers resistance to neomycin, kanamycin, and G418 (Geneticin®)
   5161..5313    +  CDS            ble (fragment): BLE_KLEPN - Experimental evidence at protein level: Swiss-Prot protein existence level 1. Binding protein with a strong affinity to the bleomycin family of antibiotics. Binds to CL990; an antimitotic-antibiotic compound. From Klebsiella pneumoniae.
   5372..5419    +  polyA_signal   HSV TK poly(A) signal: herpes simplex virus thymidine kinase polyadenylation signal (Cole and Stacy, 1985)
   5510..5526    -  polyA_signal   bGH poly(A) signal (fragment): bovine growth hormone polyadenylation signal
   5748..6336    +  rep_origin     ori: high-copy-number ColE1/pMB1/pBR322/pUC origin of replication
>Addgene plasmid #49242 | pIRES2-EGFP-p53 WT | addgene full sequence | sequence record 471593 | Addgene NGS Result
TAGTTATTAATAGTAATCAATTACGGGGTCATTAGTTCATAGCCCATATATGGAGTTCCGCGTTACATAA
CTTACGGTAAATGGCCCGCCTGGCTGACCGCCCAACGACCCCCGCCCATTGACGTCAATAATGACGTATG
TTCCCATAGTAACGCCAATAGGGACTTTCCATTGACGTCAATGGGTGGAGTATTTACGGTAAACTGCCCA
CTTGGCAGTACATCAAGTGTATCATATGCCAAGTACGCCCCCTATTGACGTCAATGACGGTAAATGGCCC
GCCTGGCATTATGCCCAGTACATGACCTTATGGGACTTTCCTACTTGGCAGTACATCTACGTATTAGTCA
TCGCTATTACCATGGTGATGCGGTTTTGGCAGTACATCAATGGGCGTGGATAGCGGTTTGACTCACGGGG
ATTTCCAAGTCTCCACCCCATTGACGTCAATGGGAGTTTGTTTTGGCACCAAAATCAACGGGACTTTCCA
AAATGTCGTAACAACTCCGCCCCATTGACGCAAATGGGCGGTAGGCGTGTACGGTGGGAGGTCTATATAA
GCAGAGCTGGTTTAGTGAACCGTCAGATCCGCTAGCGCTACCGGACTCAGAT
[1182 nt withheld, positions 613-1794]
TAGGTACCAAGCCGCCCCTCTCCCTCCCCCCCCCCTAACGTTACTGGCCGAAGCCGCTTGGAATAAGGCC
GGTGTGCGTTTGTCTATATGTTATTTTCCACCATATTGCCGTCTTTTGGCAATGTGAGGGCCCGGAAACC
TGGCCCTGTCTTCTTGACGAGCATTCCTAGGGGTCTTTCCCCTCTCGCCAAAGGAATGCAAGGTCTGTTG
AATGTCGTGAAGGAAGCAGTTCCTCTGGAAGCTTCTTGAAGACAAACAACGTCTGTAGCGACCCTTTGCA
GGCAGCGGAACCCCCCACCTGGCGACAGGTGCCTCTGCGGCCAAAAGCCACGTGTATAAGATACACCTGC
AAAGGCGGCACAACCCCAGTGCCACGTTGTGAGTTGGATAGTTGTGGAAAGAGTCAAATGGCTCTCCTCA
AGCGTATTCAACAAGGGGCTGAAGGATGCCCAGAAGGTACCCCATTGTATGGGATCTGATCTGGGGCCTC
GGTACACATGCTTTACATGTGTTTAGTCGAGGTTAAAAAAACGTCTAGGCCCCCCGAACCACGGGGACGT
GGTTTTCCTTTGAAAAACACGATGATAATATGGCCACAACCATGGTGAGCAAGGGCGAGGAGCTGTTCAC
CGGGGTGGTGCCCATCCTGGTCGAGCTGGACGGCGACGTAAACGGCCACAAGTTCAGCGTGTCCGGCGAG
GGCGAGGGCGATGCCACCTACGGCAAGCTGACCCTGAAGTTCATCTGCACCACCGGCAAGCTGCCCGTGC
CCTGGCCCACCCTCGTGACCACCCTGACCTACGGCGTGCAGTGCTTCAGCCGCTACCCCGACCACATGAA
GCAGCACGACTTCTTCAAGTCCGCCATGCCCGAAGGCTACGTCCAGGAGCGCACCATCTTCTTCAAGGAC
GACGGCAACTACAAGACCCGCGCCGAGGTGAAGTTCGAGGGCGACACCCTGGTGAACCGCATCGAGCTGA
AGGGCATCGACTTCAAGGAGGACGGCAACATCCTGGGGCACAAGCTGGAGTACAACTACAACAGCCACAA
CGTCTATATCATGGCCGACAAGCAGAAGAACGGCATCAAGGTGAACTTCAAGATCCGCCACAACATCGAG
GACGGCAGCGTGCAGCTCGCCGACCACTACCAGCAGAACACCCCCATCGGCGACGGCCCCGTGCTGCTGC
CCGACAACCACTACCTGAGCACCCAGTCCGCCCTGAGCAAAGACCCCAACGAGAAGCGCGATCACATGGT
CCTGCTGGAGTTCGTGACCGCCGCCGGGATCACTCTCGGCATGGACGAGCTGTACAAGTAAAGCGGCCGC
GACTCTAGATCATAATCAGCCATACCACATTTGTAGAGGTTTTACTTGCTTTAAAAAACCTCCCACACCT
CCCCCTGAACCTGAAACATAAAATGAATGCAATTGTTGTTGTTAACTTGTTTATTGCAGCTTATAATGGT
TACAAATAAAGCAATAGCATCACAAATTTCACAAATAAAGCATTTTTTTCACTGCATTCTAGTTGTGGTT
TGTCCAAACTCATCAATGTATCTTAAGGCGTAAATTGTAAGCGTTAATATTTTGTTAAAATTCGCGTTAA
ATTTTTGTTAAATCAGCTCATTTTTTAACCAATAGGCCGAAATCGGCAAAATCCCTTATAAATCAAAAGA
ATAGACCGAGATAGGGT
[37 nt withheld, positions 3492-3528]
AAAGAACGTGGACTCCAACGTCAAAGG
[49 nt withheld, positions 3556-3604]
T
[91 nt withheld, positions 3606-3696]
G
[124 nt withheld, positions 3698-3821]
CAGGTGGCACTTTTCGGGGAAATGTGCGCGGAACCCCTATTTGTTTATTTTTCTAAATACATTCAAATAT
GTATCCGCTCATGAGACAATAACCCTGATAAATGCTTCAATAATATTGAAAAAGGAAGAGTCCTGAGGCG
GAAAGAACCAGCTGTGGAATGTGTGTCAGTTAGGGTGTGGAAAGTCCCCAGGCTCCCCAGCAGGCAGAAG
TATGCAAAGCATGCATCTCAATTAGTCAGCAACCAGGTGTGGAAAGTCCCCAGGCTCCCCAGCAGGCAGA
AGTATGCAAAGCATGCATCTCAATTAGTCAGCAACCATAGTCCCGCCCCTAACTCCGCCCATCCCGCCCC
TAACTCCGCCCAGTTCCGCCCATTCTCCGCCCCATGGCTGACTAATTTTTTTTATTTATGCAGAGGCCGA
GGCCGCCTCGGCCTCTGAGCTATTCCAGAAGTAGTGAGGAGGCTTTTTTGGAGGCCTAGGCTTTTGCAAA
GATCGATCAAGAGACAGGATGAGGATCGTTTCGCATGATTGAACAAGATGGATTGCACGCAGGTTCTCCG
GCCGCTTGGGTGGAGAGGCTATTCGGCTATGACTGGGCACAACAGACAATCGGCTGCTCTGATGCCGCCG
TGTTCCGGCTGTCAGCGCAGGGGCGCCCGGTTCTTTTTGTCAAGACCGACCTGTCCGGTGCCCTGAATGA
ACTGCAAGACGAGGCAGCGCGGCTATCGTGGCTGGCCACGACGGGCGTTCCTTGCGCAGCTGTGCTCGAC
GTTGTCACTGAAGCGGGAAGGGACTGGCTGCTATTGGGCGAAGTGCCGGGGCAGGATCTCCTGTCATCTC
ACCTTGCTCCTGCCGAGAAAGTATCCATCATGGCTGATGCAATGCGGCGGCTGCATACGCTTGATCCGGC
TACCTGCCCATTCGACCACCAAGCGAAACATCGCATCGAGCGAGCACGTACTCGGATGGAAGCCGGTCTT
GTCGATCAGGATGATCTGGACGAAGAGCATCAGGGGCTCGCGCCAGCCGAACTGTTCGCCAGGCTCAAGG
CGAGCATGCCCGACGGCGAGGATCTCGTCGTGACCCATGGCGATGCCTGCTTGCCGAATATCATGGTGGA
AAATGGCCGCTTTTCTGGATTCATCGACTGTGGCCGGCTGGGTGTGGCGGACCGCTATCAGGACATAGCG
TTGGCTACCCGTGATATTGCTGAAGAGCTTGGCGGCGAATGGGCTGACCGCTTCCTCGTGCTTTACGGTA
TCGCCGCTCCCGATTCGCAGCGCATCGCCTTCTATCGCCTTCTTGACGAGTTCTTCTGAGCGGGACTCTG
GGGTTCGAAATGACCGACCAAGCGACGCCCAACCTGCCATCACGAGATTTCGATTCCACCGCCGCCTTCT
ATGAAAGGTTGGGCTTCGGAATCGTTTTCCGGGACGCCGGCTGGATGATCCTCCAGCGCGGGGATCTCAT
GCTGGAGTTCTTCGCCCACCCTAGGGGGAGGCTAACTGAAACACGGAAGGAGACAATACCGGAAGGAACC
CGCGCTATGACGGCAATAAAAAGACAGAATAAAACGCACGGTGTTGGGTCGTTTGTTCATAAACGCGGGG
TTCGGTCCCAGGGCTGGCACTCTGTCGATACCCCACCGAGACCCCATTGGGGCCAATACGCCCGCGTTTC
TTCCTTTTCCCCACCCCACCCCCCAAGTTCGGGTGAAGGCCCAGGGCTCGCAGCCAACGTCGGGGCGGCA
GGCCCTGCCATAGCCTCAGGTTACTCATATATACTTTAGATTGATTTAAAACTTCATTTTTAATTTAAAA
GGATCTAGGTGAAGATCCTTTTTGATAATCTCATGACCAAAATCCCTTAACGTGAGTTTTCGTTCCACTG
AGCGTCAGACCCCGTAGAAAAGATCAAAGGATCTTCTTGAGATCCTTTTTTTCTGCGCGTAATCTGCTGC
TTGCAAACAAAAAAACCACCGCTACCAGCGGTGGTTTGTTTGCCGGATCAAGAGCTACCAACTCTTTTTC
CGAAGGTAACTGGCTTCAGCAGAGCGCAGATACCAAATACTGTTCTTCTAGTGTAGCCGTAGTTAGGCCA
CCACTTCAAGAACTCTGTAGCACCGCCTACATACCTCGCTCTGCTAATCCTGTTACCAGTGGCTGCTGCC
AGTGGCGATAAGTCGTGTCTTACCGGGTTGGACTCAAGACGATAGTTACCGGATAAGGCGCAGCGGTCGG
GCTGAACGGGGGGTTCGTGCACACAGCCCAGCTTGGAGCGAACGACCTACACCGAACTGAGATACCTACA
GCGTGAGCTATGAGAAAGCGCCACGCTTCCCGAAGGGAGAAAGGCGGACAGGTATCCGGTAAGCGGCAGG
GTCGGAACAGGAGAGCGCACGAGGGAGCTTCCAGGGGGAAACGCCTGGTATCTTTATAGTCCTGTCGGGT
TTCGCCACCTCTGACTTGAGCGTCGATTTTTGTGATGCTCGTCAGGGGGGCGGAGCCTATGGAAAAACGC
CAGCAACGCGGCCTTTTTACGGTTCCTGGCCTTTTGCTGGCCTTTTGCTCACATGTTCTTTCCTGCGTTA
TCCCCTGATTCTGTGGATAACCGTATTACCGCCATGCAT
