Features (pLannotate 1.2.2; 16 found; start..end, strand, type, name):
     61..364     +  enhancer       CMV enhancer: human cytomegalovirus immediate early enhancer
    365..568     +  promoter       CMV promoter: human cytomegalovirus (CMV) immediate early promoter
    591..612     +  misc_feature   MCS (fragment): multiple cloning site
    613..1791    +  CDS            TP53 (sequence withheld): P53_HUMAN - Also known as P53. Experimental evidence at protein level: Swiss-Prot protein existence level 1. Acts as a tumor suppressor in many tumor types; induces growth arrest or apoptosis depending on the physiological circumstances and cell type. Involved in cell cycle regulation as a trans-activator that acts to negatively regulate cell division by controlling a set of genes required for this process. One of the activated genes is an inhibitor of cyclin-dependent kinases. Apoptosis induction seems to be mediated either by stimulation of BAX and FAS antigen expression, or by repression of
   1925..2387    +  misc_feature   IRES: internal ribosome entry site (IRES) of the encephalomyocarditis virus (EMCV)
   2401..3120    +  CDS            EGFP: the original enhanced GFP (Yang et al., 1996) mammalian codon-optimized
   3137..3220    +  CDS            large T antigen (fragment): large T antigen from SV40 (simian virus 40)
   3243..3364    +  polyA_signal   SV40 poly(A) signal: SV40 polyadenylation signal
   3398..3826    -  rep_origin     f1 ori (sequence partly withheld): f1 bacteriophage origin of replication; arrow indicates direction of (+) strand synthesis
   3853..3957    +  promoter       AmpR promoter: bla
   3959..4316    +  promoter       SV40 promoter: SV40 enhancer and early promoter
   4351..5145    +  CDS            NeoR/KanR: aminoglycoside phosphotransferase from Tn5; aph(3')-II (or nptII); confers resistance to neomycin, kanamycin, and G418 (Geneticin®)
   5166..5318    +  CDS            ble (fragment): BLE_KLEPN - Experimental evidence at protein level: Swiss-Prot protein existence level 1. Binding protein with a strong affinity to the bleomycin family of antibiotics. Binds to CL990; an antimitotic-antibiotic compound. From Klebsiella pneumoniae.
   5377..5424    +  polyA_signal   HSV TK poly(A) signal: herpes simplex virus thymidine kinase polyadenylation signal (Cole and Stacy, 1985)
   5515..5531    -  polyA_signal   bGH poly(A) signal (fragment): bovine growth hormone polyadenylation signal
   5753..6341    +  rep_origin     ori: high-copy-number ColE1/pMB1/pBR322/pUC origin of replication
>Addgene plasmid #49242 | pIRES2-EGFP-p53 WT | analyzer sequence | sequence record 72819
TAGTTATTAATAGTAATCAATTACGGGGTCATTAGTTCATAGCCCATATATGGAGTTCCGCGTTACATAA
CTTACGGTAAATGGCCCGCCTGGCTGACCGCCCAACGACCCCCGCCCATTGACGTCAATAATGACGTATG
TTCCCATAGTAACGCCAATAGGGACTTTCCATTGACGTCAATGGGTGGAGTATTTACGGTAAACTGCCCA
CTTGGCAGTACATCAAGTGTATCATATGCCAAGTACGCCCCCTATTGACGTCAATGACGGTAAATGGCCC
GCCTGGCATTATGCCCAGTACATGACCTTATGGGACTTTCCTACTTGGCAGTACATCTACGTATTAGTCA
TCGCTATTACCATGGTGATGCGGTTTTGGCAGTACATCAATGGGCGTGGATAGCGGTTTGACTCACGGGG
ATTTCCAAGTCTCCACCCCATTGACGTCAATGGGAGTTTGTTTTGGCACCAAAATCAACGGGACTTTCCA
AAATGTCGTAACAACTCCGCCCCATTGACGCAAATGGGCGGTAGGCGTGTACGGTGGGAGGTCTATATAA
GCAGAGCTGGTTTAGTGAACCGTCAGATCCGCTAGCGCTACCGGACTCAGAT
[1182 nt withheld, positions 613-1794]
TAGGTACCAAGCTGATCCGCCCCTCTCCCTCCCCCCCCCCTAACGTTACTGGCCGAAGCCGCTTGGAATA
AGGCCGGTGTGCGTTTGTCTATATGTTATTTTCCACCATATTGCCGTCTTTTGGCAATGTGAGGGCCCGG
AAACCTGGCCCTGTCTTCTTGACGAGCATTCCTAGGGGTCTTTCCCCTCTCGCCAAAGGAATGCAAGGTC
TGTTGAATGTCGTGAAGGAAGCAGTTCCTCTGGAAGCTTCTTGAAGACAAACAACGTCTGTAGCGACCCT
TTGCAGGCAGCGGAACCCCCCACCTGGCGACAGGTGCCTCTGCGGCCAAAAGCCACGTGTATAAGATACA
CCTGCAAAGGCGGCACAACCCCAGTGCCACGTTGTGAGTTGGATAGTTGTGGAAAGAGTCAAATGGCTCT
CCTCAAGCGTATTCAACAAGGGGCTGAAGGATGCCCAGAAGGTACCCCATTGTATGGGATCTGATCTGGG
GCCTCGGTGCACATGCTTTACATGTGTTTAGTCGAGGTTAAAAAAACGTCTAGGCCCCCCGAACCACGGG
GACGTGGTTTTCCTTTGAAAAACACGATGATAATATGGCCACAACCATGGTGAGCAAGGGCGAGGAGCTG
TTCACCGGGGTGGTGCCCATCCTGGTCGAGCTGGACGGCGACGTAAACGGCCACAAGTTCAGCGTGTCCG
GCGAGGGCGAGGGCGATGCCACCTACGGCAAGCTGACCCTGAAGTTCATCTGCACCACCGGCAAGCTGCC
CGTGCCCTGGCCCACCCTCGTGACCACCCTGACCTACGGCGTGCAGTGCTTCAGCCGCTACCCCGACCAC
ATGAAGCAGCACGACTTCTTCAAGTCCGCCATGCCCGAAGGCTACGTCCAGGAGCGCACCATCTTCTTCA
AGGACGACGGCAACTACAAGACCCGCGCCGAGGTGAAGTTCGAGGGCGACACCCTGGTGAACCGCATCGA
GCTGAAGGGCATCGACTTCAAGGAGGACGGCAACATCCTGGGGCACAAGCTGGAGTACAACTACAACAGC
CACAACGTCTATATCATGGCCGACAAGCAGAAGAACGGCATCAAGGTGAACTTCAAGATCCGCCACAACA
TCGAGGACGGCAGCGTGCAGCTCGCCGACCACTACCAGCAGAACACCCCCATCGGCGACGGCCCCGTGCT
GCTGCCCGACAACCACTACCTGAGCACCCAGTCCGCCCTGAGCAAAGACCCCAACGAGAAGCGCGATCAC
ATGGTCCTGCTGGAGTTCGTGACCGCCGCCGGGATCACTCTCGGCATGGACGAGCTGTACAAGTAAAGCG
GCCGCGACTCTAGATCATAATCAGCCATACCACATTTGTAGAGGTTTTACTTGCTTTAAAAAACCTCCCA
CACCTCCCCCTGAACCTGAAACATAAAATGAATGCAATTGTTGTTGTTAACTTGTTTATTGCAGCTTATA
ATGGTTACAAATAAAGCAATAGCATCACAAATTTCACAAATAAAGCATTTTTTTCACTGCATTCTAGTTG
TGGTTTGTCCAAACTCATCAATGTATCTTAAGGCGTAAATTGTAAGCGTTAATATTTTGTTAAAATTCGC
GTTAAATTTTTGTTAAATCAGCTCATTTTTTAACCAATAGGCCGAAATCGGCAAAATCCCTTATAAATCA
AAAGAATAGACCGAGATAGGGT
[37 nt withheld, positions 3497-3533]
AAAGAACGTGGACTCCAACGTCAAAGG
[49 nt withheld, positions 3561-3609]
T
[91 nt withheld, positions 3611-3701]
G
[124 nt withheld, positions 3703-3826]
CAGGTGGCACTTTTCGGGGAAATGTGCGCGGAACCCCTATTTGTTTATTTTTCTAAATACATTCAAATAT
GTATCCGCTCATGAGACAATAACCCTGATAAATGCTTCAATAATATTGAAAAAGGAAGAGTCCTGAGGCG
GAAAGAACCAGCTGTGGAATGTGTGTCAGTTAGGGTGTGGAAAGTCCCCAGGCTCCCCAGCAGGCAGAAG
TATGCAAAGCATGCATCTCAATTAGTCAGCAACCAGGTGTGGAAAGTCCCCAGGCTCCCCAGCAGGCAGA
AGTATGCAAAGCATGCATCTCAATTAGTCAGCAACCATAGTCCCGCCCCTAACTCCGCCCATCCCGCCCC
TAACTCCGCCCAGTTCCGCCCATTCTCCGCCCCATGGCTGACTAATTTTTTTTATTTATGCAGAGGCCGA
GGCCGCCTCGGCCTCTGAGCTATTCCAGAAGTAGTGAGGAGGCTTTTTTGGAGGCCTAGGCTTTTGCAAA
GATCGATCAAGAGACAGGATGAGGATCGTTTCGCATGATTGAACAAGATGGATTGCACGCAGGTTCTCCG
GCCGCTTGGGTGGAGAGGCTATTCGGCTATGACTGGGCACAACAGACAATCGGCTGCTCTGATGCCGCCG
TGTTCCGGCTGTCAGCGCAGGGGCGCCCGGTTCTTTTTGTCAAGACCGACCTGTCCGGTGCCCTGAATGA
ACTGCAAGACGAGGCAGCGCGGCTATCGTGGCTGGCCACGACGGGCGTTCCTTGCGCAGCTGTGCTCGAC
GTTGTCACTGAAGCGGGAAGGGACTGGCTGCTATTGGGCGAAGTGCCGGGGCAGGATCTCCTGTCATCTC
ACCTTGCTCCTGCCGAGAAAGTATCCATCATGGCTGATGCAATGCGGCGGCTGCATACGCTTGATCCGGC
TACCTGCCCATTCGACCACCAAGCGAAACATCGCATCGAGCGAGCACGTACTCGGATGGAAGCCGGTCTT
GTCGATCAGGATGATCTGGACGAAGAGCATCAGGGGCTCGCGCCAGCCGAACTGTTCGCCAGGCTCAAGG
CGAGCATGCCCGACGGCGAGGATCTCGTCGTGACCCATGGCGATGCCTGCTTGCCGAATATCATGGTGGA
AAATGGCCGCTTTTCTGGATTCATCGACTGTGGCCGGCTGGGTGTGGCGGACCGCTATCAGGACATAGCG
TTGGCTACCCGTGATATTGCTGAAGAGCTTGGCGGCGAATGGGCTGACCGCTTCCTCGTGCTTTACGGTA
TCGCCGCTCCCGATTCGCAGCGCATCGCCTTCTATCGCCTTCTTGACGAGTTCTTCTGAGCGGGACTCTG
GGGTTCGAAATGACCGACCAAGCGACGCCCAACCTGCCATCACGAGATTTCGATTCCACCGCCGCCTTCT
ATGAAAGGTTGGGCTTCGGAATCGTTTTCCGGGACGCCGGCTGGATGATCCTCCAGCGCGGGGATCTCAT
GCTGGAGTTCTTCGCCCACCCTAGGGGGAGGCTAACTGAAACACGGAAGGAGACAATACCGGAAGGAACC
CGCGCTATGACGGCAATAAAAAGACAGAATAAAACGCACGGTGTTGGGTCGTTTGTTCATAAACGCGGGG
TTCGGTCCCAGGGCTGGCACTCTGTCGATACCCCACCGAGACCCCATTGGGGCCAATACGCCCGCGTTTC
TTCCTTTTCCCCACCCCACCCCCCAAGTTCGGGTGAAGGCCCAGGGCTCGCAGCCAACGTCGGGGCGGCA
GGCCCTGCCATAGCCTCAGGTTACTCATATATACTTTAGATTGATTTAAAACTTCATTTTTAATTTAAAA
GGATCTAGGTGAAGATCCTTTTTGATAATCTCATGACCAAAATCCCTTAACGTGAGTTTTCGTTCCACTG
AGCGTCAGACCCCGTAGAAAAGATCAAAGGATCTTCTTGAGATCCTTTTTTTCTGCGCGTAATCTGCTGC
TTGCAAACAAAAAAACCACCGCTACCAGCGGTGGTTTGTTTGCCGGATCAAGAGCTACCAACTCTTTTTC
CGAAGGTAACTGGCTTCAGCAGAGCGCAGATACCAAATACTGTCCTTCTAGTGTAGCCGTAGTTAGGCCA
CCACTTCAAGAACTCTGTAGCACCGCCTACATACCTCGCTCTGCTAATCCTGTTACCAGTGGCTGCTGCC
AGTGGCGATAAGTCGTGTCTTACCGGGTTGGACTCAAGACGATAGTTACCGGATAAGGCGCAGCGGTCGG
GCTGAACGGGGGGTTCGTGCACACAGCCCAGCTTGGAGCGAACGACCTACACCGAACTGAGATACCTACA
GCGTGAGCTATGAGAAAGCGCCACGCTTCCCGAAGGGAGAAAGGCGGACAGGTATCCGGTAAGCGGCAGG
GTCGGAACAGGAGAGCGCACGAGGGAGCTTCCAGGGGGAAACGCCTGGTATCTTTATAGTCCTGTCGGGT
TTCGCCACCTCTGACTTGAGCGTCGATTTTTGTGATGCTCGTCAGGGGGGCGGAGCCTATGGAAAAACGC
CAGCAACGCGGCCTTTTTACGGTTCCTGGCCTTTTGCTGGCCTTTTGCTCACATGTTCTTTCCTGCGTTA
TCCCCTGATTCTGTGGATAACCGTATTACCGCCATGCAT
