>Addgene plasmid #49242 | pIRES2-EGFP-p53 WT | addgene partial sequence | sequence record 73757 | CMV-F 5'-CGCAAATGGGCGGTAGGCGTG-3'
CTATATAAGCAGAGCTGGTTTAGTGAACCGTCAGATCCGCTAGCGCTACCGGACTCAGAT
[937 nt withheld, positions 61-997]
