>Addgene plasmid #49242 | pIRES2-EGFP-p53 WT | addgene partial sequence | sequence record 73759 | IRES-F 5'-TGGCTCTCCTCAAGCGTATT-3'
CCAGAAGGTACCCCATTGTATGGGATCTGATCTGGGGCCTCGGTACACATGCTTTACATGTGTTTAGTCG
AGGTTAAAAAAACGTCTAGGCCCCCCGAACCACGGGGACGTGGTTTTCCTTTGAAAAACACGATGATAAT
ATGGCCACAACCATGGTGAGCAAGGGCGAGGAGCTGTTCACCGGGGTGGTGCCCATCCTGGTCGAGCTGG
ACGGCGACGTAAACGGCCACAAGTTCAGCGTGTCCGGCGAGGGCGAGGGCGATGCCACCTACGGCAAGCT
GACCCTGAAGTTCATCTGCACCACCGGCAAGCTGCCCGTGCCCTGGCCCACCCTCGTGACCACCCTGACC
TACGGCGTGCAGTGCTTCAGCCGCTACCCCGACCACATGAAGCAGCACGACTTCTTCAAGTCCGCCATGC
CCGAAGGCTACGTCCAGGAGCGCACCATCTTCTTCAAGGACGACGGCAACTACAAGACCCGCGCCGAGGT
GAAGTTCGAGGGCGACACCCTGGTGAACCGCATCGAGCTGAAGGGCATCGACTTCAAGGAGGACGGCAAC
ATCCTGGGGCACAAGCTGGAGTACAACTACAACAGCCACAACGTCTATATCATGGCCGACAAGCAGAAGA
ACGGCATCAAGGTGAACTTCAAGATCCGCCACAACATCGAGGACGGCAGCGTGCAGCTCGCCGACCACTA
CCAGCAGAACACCCCCATCGGCGACGGCCCCGTGCTGCTGCCCGACAACCACTACCTGAGCACCCAGTCC
GCCCTGAGCAAAGACCCCAACGAGAAGCGCGATCACATGGTCCTGCTGGAGTTCGTGACCGCCGCCGGGA
TCACTCTCGGCATGGACGAGCTGTACAAGTAAAGCGGCCGCGACTCTAGATCATAATCAGCCATACCACA
TTTGTAGAGGTTTTACTTGCTTTAAAAAACCTCCCACACCTCCCCCTGAACCTGAAACATAAAATGAATG
CAATTGTTGTTG
